Addgene plasmid #193323: pc3.1-CAGGS-ASAP3-mCyRFP3
Purpose: A red fluorescent protein with improved monomericity enables ratiometric voltage imaging with ASAP3
Depositing lab: Michael Lin. Depositing organization: Stanford University. Publication: A red fluorescent protein with improved monomericity enables ratiometric voltage imaging with ASAP3. Kim BB, Wu H, Hao YA, Pan M, Chavarha M, Zhao Y, Westberg M, St-Pierre F, Wu JC, Lin MZ. Sci Rep. 2022 Mar 7;12(1):3678. doi: 10.1038/s41598-022-07313-1. PubMed 35256624.
Backbone
  Vector backbone: pcDNA3.1
  Backbone size w/o insert (bp): 6103
  Total vector size (bp): 2007
  Vector type: Mammalian Expression
Growth in bacteria
  Bacterial resistance: Ampicillin, 100 μg/mL
  Growth temperature: 37°C
  Growth strain: DH5alpha
  Copy number: High Copy
Gene/Insert
  Gene/Insert name: ASAP3-R3
  Species: G. gallus (chicken); jelly fish, Entacmaea quadricolor
  Insert size (bp): 2007
  Promoter: caggs
  Cloning method: Unknown
  Sequencing primers: 5′ -
Terms and licenses: Academic/Nonprofit Terms; Industry Terms: Not Available to Industry
Depositor comments: Please note that the Addgene NGS result contains ambiguous bases in the CAG promoter due to its GC-rich nature. Addgene's maps are automatically annotated by SnapGene. The mCyRFP3 fluorophore may be mis-annotated since not all variants are included on the common list of features. Please see the Annotated Depositor Map in the Supplemental Documents section for reference.
How to cite: pc3.1-CAGGS-ASAP3-mCyRFP3 was a gift from Michael Lin (Addgene plasmid # 193323 ; http://n2t.net/addgene:193323 ; RRID:Addgene_193323)
