[The description below was written by a language model from this plasmid's Addgene catalogue record.]
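Description:
pc3.1-CAGGS-ASAP3-mCyRFP3 is a mammalian expression plasmid built on the pcDNA3.1 backbone. It is propagated in E. coli as a high-copy plasmid under ampicillin selection. The payload, recorded as ASAP3-R3, is an insert of about 2 kb driven by the CAGGS (CAG) promoter, a strong synthetic promoter that combines the CMV early enhancer with chicken β-actin promoter elements and gives robust, broad expression in mammalian cells. No feature table accompanies the record, so other backbone elements, such as the polyadenylation signal or any mammalian selection marker, cannot be confirmed here.

The insert joins the genetically encoded voltage indicator ASAP3 to the red fluorescent protein mCyRFP3. The listed source species fit this design: a chicken-derived component (ASAP-family sensors use a voltage-sensing domain from a chicken phosphatase), a jellyfish-derived GFP-type reporter, and an Entacmaea quadricolor-derived red protein. According to the stated purpose, mCyRFP3 is a red fluorescent protein with improved monomericity that enables ratiometric voltage imaging with ASAP3. The voltage-responsive green signal can be normalised against the voltage-insensitive red reference, which helps correct for differences in expression level or for motion.

Some details in the record need caution. The total vector size is given as the same value as the insert size, which cannot be right because the backbone alone is listed at roughly 6.1 kb. The depositor also notes that the sequencing result contains ambiguous bases in the GC-rich CAG promoter. In addition, automated annotation may mislabel mCyRFP3, so the depositor's own annotated map is the better reference.
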