>Addgene plasmid #193323 | pc3.1-CAGGS-ASAP3-mCyRFP3 | addgene partial sequence | sequence record 415636 | Addgene NGS Result
NNNNNNNGRGGTGCGGCGGCAGCCAATCAGAGCGGCGCGCTCCGAAAGTTTCCTTTTATGGCGAGGCGGC
GGCGGCGGCGGCCCTATAAAAAGCGAAGCGCGCGGCGGGCGGGAGTCGCTGCGCGCTGCCTTCGCCCCGT
GCCCCGCTCCGCCGCCGCCTCGCGCCGCCCGCCCCGGCTCTGACTGACCGCGTTACTCCCACAGGTGAGC
GGGCGGGACGGCCCTTCTCCTCCGGGCTGTAATTAGCGCTTGGTTTAATGACGGCTTGTTTCTTTTCTGT
GGCTGCGTGAAAGCCTTGAGGGGCTCCGGGAGGGCCCTTTGTGCGGGGGGAGCGGCTCGGGGGGTGCGTG
CGTGTGTGTGTGCGTGGGGAGCGCCGCGTGCGGCTCCGCGCTGCCCGGCGGCTGTGAGCGCTGCGGGCGC
GGCGCGGGGCTTTGTGCGCTCCGCAGTGTGCGCGAGGGGAGCGCGGCCGGGGGCGGTGCCCCGCGGTGCG
GGGGGGGCTGCGAGGGGAACAAAGGCTGCGTGCGGGGTGTGTGCGTGGGGGGGTGAGCAGGGGGTGTGGG
CGCGTCGGTCGGGCTGCAACCCCCCCTGCACCCCCCTCCCCGAGTTGCTGAGCACGGCCCGGCTTCGGGT
GCGGGGCTCCGTACGGGGCGTGGCGCGGGGCTCGCCGTGCCGGGCGGGGGGTGGCGGCAGGTGGGGGTGC
CGGGCGGGGCGGGGCCGCCKCGGGCCGGGGRGGGCTCGGGGGRGGGGCGCGGCGGCCCCCGGAGCGCCGG
CGGCTGTCGAGGCGCGGCGAGCCGCAGCCATTGCCTTTTATGGTAATCGTGCGAGAGGGCGCAGGGACTT
CCTTTGTCCCAAATCTGTGCGGAGCCGAAATCTGGGAGGCGCCGCCGCACCCCCTCTAGCGGGCGCGGGG
CGAAGCGGTGCGGCGCCGGCAGGAAGGAAATGGGCGGGGAGGGCCTTCGTGCGTCGCCGCGCCGCCGTCC
CCTTCTCCCTCTCCAGCCTCGGGGCTGTCCGCGGGGGGACGGCTGCCTTCGGGGGGGACGGGGCAGGGCG
GGGTTCGGCTTCTGGCGTGTGACCGGCGGCTCTAGAGCCTCTGCTAACCATGTTCATGCCTTCTTCTTTT
TCCTACAGCTCCTGGGCAACGTGCTGGTTATTGTGCTGTCTCATCATTTTGGCAAAGAATTCCTCGAGGA
ATTCACTCCTCAGGTGCAGGCTGCCTATCAGAAGGTGGTGGCTGGTGTGGCCAATGCCCTGGCTCACAAA
TACCACTGAGATCTGCATGAGCTAGCTGTACACGCCACCATGGAGACGACTGTGAGGTATGAACAGGGGT
CAGAGCTCACTAAAACTTCGAGCTCTCCAACAGCAGATGAGCCCACGATAAAGATTGATGATGGTCGTGA
TGAGGGTAATGAACAAGACAGCTGTTCCAATACCATTAGGAGAAAAATTTCCCCGTTTGTGATGTCATTT
GGATTCAGAGTATTTGGAGTTGTGCTTATCATTGTAGACATCATAGTGGTGATTGTGGATCTGGCCATCA
GTGAGAAGAAAAGAGGCATTAGAGAGATTCTTGAAGGTGTTTCCCTGGCTATAGCACTCTTCTTCCTTGT
TGATGTTCTCATGAGAGTGTTTGTTGAAGGCTTCAAGAACTATTTCCGGTCCAAACTGAATACTTTGGAT
GCAGTCATAGTAGTGGGCACTCTGCTAATTAATATGACCTACTCCTTCTCTGACGGTACATTTCGCGGTG
ATAACGTGTATATTACCGCGGATAAACAGAAAAACGGCATTAAAGCGAACTTTACCGTGCGCCATAACGT
GGAAGATGGCAGCGTGCAGCTGGCGGATCATTATCAGCAGAACACCCCGATTGGCGATGGCCCGGTGCTG
CTGCCGGATAACCATTATCTGAGCACCCAGACCGTGCTGAGCAAAGATCCGAACGAAAAACGCGATCACA
TGGTGCTGCTGGAATTTGTGACCGCAGCGGGCATTACACACGGCATGGATGAACTGTATGGCGGCACCGG
CGGCAGCGCGAGCCAGGGCGAAGAACTGTTTACCGGCGTGGTGCCGATTCTGGTGGAACTGGATGGCGAT
GTGAACGGCCATAAATTTAGCGTGCGCGGCGAAGGCGAAGGCGATGCGACCATTGGCAAACTGACCCTGA
AATTTATTTGCACCACCGGCAAACTACCGGTGCCGTGGCCGACCCTGGTGACCACCTTAACCTATGGCGT
GCAGTGCTTTAGCCGCTATCCGGATCATATGAAACGCCATGATTTTTTTAAAAGCGCGATGCCGGAAGGC
TATGTGCAGGAACGCACCATTAGCTTTAAAGATGATGGCAAATATAAAACCCGCGCGGTGGTGAAATTTG
AAGGCGATACCCTGGTGAACCGCATTGAACTGAAAGGCACCGATTTTAAAGAAGATGGCAACATTCTGGG
GCATAAACTGGAATATAACACAGATCAGATGCCGCAGATGGTTACTCTTCTTCGAGTTCTGAGAATTGTT
ATCTTAATAAGAATATTTCAGCTGGCTTCACAGAAGAAACAACTTGAAGTGGTAACCGGATCATCCGGAT
CTTCAGGATCCTCAATGGTGAGCAAGGGCGAGGAGCTGATCAAGGAGAACATGAGAAGCAAGCTGTACCT
GGAAGGCAGCGTGAACGGCCACCAGTTCAAGTGCACCCACGAAGGGGAGGGCAAGCCCTACGAGGGCAAG
CAGACCGCGAGGATCAAGGTGGTGGAGGGAGGCCCCCTGCCGTTCGCATTCGACATCCTGGCCACCATGT
TTATGTACGGGAGCAAGGTGTTCATCAAGTACCCCGCCGACCTCCCCGATTATTTTAAGCAGTCCTTCCC
TGAGGGCTTCACATGGGAGAGAGTCATGGTGTTCGAAGACGGGGGCGTGCTGACCGCCACCCAGGACACC
AGCCTCCAGGACGGCGAGCTCATCTACAACGTCAAGCTCAGAGGGGTGAACTTCCCAGCCAACGGCCCCG
TGATGCAGAAGAAAACACTGGGCTGGGAGCCCAGCACCGAGACCATGACCCCCGCTGACGGCGGCCTGGA
AGGCAGATGCGACAAGGTGCTGAAGCTCGTGGGCGGGGGCCACCTGCACGTCAACTTCAAGACCACATAC
AAGTCCAAGAAACCCGTGAAGATGCCCGGCGTCCACTACGTGGACCGCAGACTGGAAAGAATCAAGGAGG
CCGACAACGAGACCTACGTCGAGCAGTACGAGCACGCTGTGGCCAGATACTCCAACCTGGGCGGAGGCAT
GGACGAGCTGTACAAGTGATAAAGCTTGGTACCGAGCTCGGATCCACTAGTCCAGTGTGGTGGAATTCTG
CAGATATCCAGCACAGTGGCGGCCGCTCGAGTCTAGAGGGCCCGTTTAAACCCGCTGATCAGCCTCGACT
GTGCCTTCTAGTTGCCAGCCATCTGTTGTTTGCCCCTCCCCCGTGCCTTCCTTGACCCTGGAAGGTGCCA
CTCCCACTGTCCTTTCCTAATAAAATGAGGAAATTGCATCGCATTGTCTGAGTAGGTGTCATTCTATTCT
GGGGGGTGGGGTGGGGCAGGACAGCAAGGGGGAGGATTGGGAAGACAATAGCAGGCATGCTGGGGATGCG
GTGGGCTCTATGGCTTCTGAGGCGGAAAGAACCAGCTGGGGCTCTAGGGGGTATCCCC
[124 nt withheld, positions 3699-3822]
C
[91 nt withheld, positions 3824-3914]
A
[49 nt withheld, positions 3916-3964]
CCTTTGACGTTGGAGTCCACGTTCTTT
[37 nt withheld, positions 3992-4028]
ACCCTATCTCGGTCTATTCTTTTGATTTATAAGGGATTTTGCCGATTTCGGCCTATTGGTTAAAAAATGA
GCTGATTTAACAAAAATTTAACGCGAATTAATTCTGTGGAATGTGTGTCAGTTAGGGTGTGGAAAGTCCC
CAGGCTCCCCAGCAGGCAGAAGTATGCAAAGCATGCATCTCAATTAGTCAGCAACCAGGTGTGGAAAGTC
CCCAGGCTCCCCAGCAGGCAGAAGTATGCAAAGCATGCATCTCAATTAGTCAGCAACCATAGTCCCGCCC
CTAACTCCGCCCATCCCGCCCCTAACTCCGCCCAGTTCCGCCCATTCTCCGCCCCATGGCTGACTAATTT
TTTTTATTTATGCAGAGGCCGAGGCCGCCTCTGCCTCTGAGCTATTCCAGAAGTAGTGAGGAGGCTTTTT
TGGAGGCCTAGGCTTTTGCAAAAAGCTCCCGCATGACCGAGTACAAGCCCACGGTGCGCCTCGCCACCCG
CGACGACGTCCCCAGGGCCGTACGCACCCTCGCCGCCGCGTTCGCCGACTACCCCGCCACGCGCCACACC
GTCGATCCGGACCGCCACATCGAGCGGGTCACCGAGCTGCAAGAACTCTTCCTCACGCGCGTCGGGCTCG
ACATCGGCAAGGTGTGGGTCGCGGACGACGGCGCCGCGGTGGCGGTCTGGACCACGCCGGAGAGCGTCGA
AGCGGGGGCGGTGTTCGCCGAGATCGGCCCGCGCATGGCCGAGTTGAGCGGTTCCCGGCTGGCCGCGCAG
CAACAGATGGAAGGCCTCCTGGCGCCGCACCGGCCCAAGGAGCCCGCGTGGTTCCTGGCCACCGTCGGCG
TCTCGCCCGACCACCAGGGCAAGGGTCTGGGCAGCGCCGTCGTGCTCCCCGGAGTGGAGGCGGCCGAGCG
CGCCGGGGTGCCCGCCTTCCTGGAGACCTCCGCGCCCCGCAACCTCCCCTTCTACGAGCGGCTCGGCTTC
ACCGTCACCGCCGACGTCGAGGTGCCCGAAGGACCGCGCACCTGGTGCATGACCCGCAAGCCCGGTGCCT
GATTCGAAATGACCGACCAAGCGACGCCCAACCTGCCATCACGAGATTTCGATTCCACCGCCGCCTTCTA
TGAAAGGTTGGGCTTCGGAATCGTTTTCCGGGACGCCGGCTGGATGATCCTCCAGCGCGGGGATCTCATG
CTGGAGTTCTTCGCCCACCCCAACTTGTTTATTGCAGCTTATAATGGTTACAAATAAAGCAATAGCATCA
CAAATTTCACAAATAAAGCATTTTTTTCACTGCATTCTAGTTGTGGTTTGTCCAAACTCATCAATGTATC
TTATCATGTCTGTATACCGTCGACCTCTAGCTAGAGCTTGGCGTAATCATGGTCATAGCTGTTTCCTGTG
TGAAATTGTTATCCGCTCACAATTCCACACAACATACGAGCCGGAAGCATAAAGTGTAAAGCCTGGGGTG
CCTAATGAGTGAGCTAACTCACATTAATTGCGTTGCGCTCACTGCCCGCTTTCCAGTCGGGAAACCTGTC
GTGCCAGCTGCATTAATGAATCGGCCAACGCGCGGGGAGAGGCGGTTTGCGTATTGGGCGCTCTTCCGCT
TCCTCGCTCACTGACTCGCTGCGCTCGGTCGTTCGGCTGCGGCGAGCGGTATCAGCTCACTCAAAGGCGG
TAATACGGTTATCCACAGAATCAGGGGATAACGCAGGAAAGAACATGTGAGCAAAAGGCCAGCAAAAGGC
CAGGAACCGTAAAAAGGCCGCGTTGCTGGCGTTTTTCCATAGGCTCCGCCCCCCTGACGAGCATCACAAA
AATCGACGCTCAAGTCAGAGGTGGCGAAACCCGACAGGACTATAAAGATACCAGGCGTTTCCCCCTGGAA
GCTCCCTCGTGCGCTCTCCTGTTCCGACCCTGCCGCTTACCGGATACCTGTCCGCCTTTCTCCCTTCGGG
AAGCGTGGCGCTTTCTCATAGCTCACGCTGTAGGTATCTCAGTTCGGTGTAGGTCGTTCGCTCCAAGCTG
GGCTGTGTGCACGAACCCCCCGTTCAGCCCGACCGCTGCGCCTTATCCGGTAACTATCGTCTTGAGTCCA
ACCCGGTAAGACACGACTTATCGCCACTGGCAGCAGCCACTGGTAACAGGATTAGCAGAGCGAGGTATGT
AGGCGGTGCTACAGAGTTCTTGAAGTGGTGGCCTAACTACGGCTACACTAGAAGAACAGTATTTGGTATC
TGCGCTCTGCTGAAGCCAGTTACCTTCGGAAAAAGAGTTGGTAGCTCTTGATCCGGCAAACAAACCACCG
CTGGTAGCGGTGGTTTTTTTGTTTGCAAGCAGCAGATTACGCGCAGAAAAAAAGGATCTCAAGAAGATCC
TTTGATCTTTTCTACGGGGTCTGACGCTCAGTGGAACGAAAACTCACGTTAAGGGATTTTGGTCATGAGA
TTATCAAAAAGGATCTTCACCTAGATCCTTTTAAATTAAAAATGAAGTTTTAAATCAATCTAAAGTATAT
ATGAGTAAACTTGGTCTGACAGTTACCAATGCTTAATCAGTGAGGCACCTATCTCAGCGATCTGTCTATT
TCGTTCATCCATAGTTGCCTGACTCCCCGTCGTGTAGATAACTACGATACGGGAGGGCTTACCATCTGGC
CCCAGTGCTGCAATGATACCGCGAGACCCACGCTCACCGGCTCCAGATTTATCAGCAATAAACCAGCCAG
CCGGAAGGGCCGAGCGCAGAAGTGGTCCTGCAACTTTATCCGCCTCCATCCAGTCTATTAATTGTTGCCG
GGAAGCTAGAGTAAGTAGTTCGCCAGTTAATAGTTTGCGCAACGTTGTTGCCATTGCTACAGGCATCGTG
GTGTCACGCTCGTCGTTTGGTATGGCTTCATTCAGCTCCGGTTCCCAACGATCAAGGCGAGTTACATGAT
CCCCCATGTTGTGCAAAAAAGCGGTTAGCTCCTTCGGTCCTCCGATCGTTGTCAGAAGTAAGTTGGCCGC
AGTGTTATCACTCATGGTTATGGCAGCACTGCATAATTCTCTTACTGTCATGCCATCCGTAAGATGCTTT
TCTGTGACTGGTGAGTACTCAACCAAGTCATTCTGAGAATAGTGTATGCGGCGACCGAGTTGCTCTTGCC
CGGCGTCAATACGGGATAATACCGCGCCACATAGCAGAACTTTAAAAGTGCTCATCATTGGAAAACGTTC
TTCGGGGCGAAAACTCTCAAGGATCTTACCGCTGTTGAGATCCAGTTCGATGTAACCCACTCGTGCACCC
AACTGATCTTCAGCATCTTTTACTTTCACCAGCGTTTCTGGGTGAGCAAAAACAGGAAGGCAAAATGCCG
CAAAAAAGGGAATAAGGGCGACACGGAAATGTTGAATACTCATACTCTTCCTTTTTCAATATTATTGAAG
CATTTATCAGGGTTATTGTCTCATGAGCGGATACATATTTGAATGTATTTAGAAAAATAAACAAATAGGG
GTTCCGCGCACATTTCCCCGAAAAGTGCCACCTGACGTCGACATTGATTATTGACTAGTTATTAATAGTA
ATCAATTACGGGGTCATTAGTTCATAGCCCATATATGGAGTTCCGCGTTACATAACTTACGGTAAATGGC
CCGCCTGGCTGACCGCCCAACGACCCCCGCCCATTGACGTCAATAATGACGTATGTTCCCATAGTAACGC
CAATAGGGACTTTCCATTGACGTCAATGGGTGGAGTATTTACGGTAAACTGCCCACTTGGCAGTACATCA
AGTGTATCATATGCCAAGTACGCCCCCTATTGACGTCAATGACGGTAAATGGCCCGCCTGGCATTATGCC
CAGTACATGACCTTATGGGACTTTCCTACTTGGCAGTACATCTACGTATTAGTCATCGCTATTACCATGG
TCGAGGTGAGCCCCACGTTCTGCTTCACTCTCCCCATCTCCCCCCCCTCCCCACCCCCAATTTTGTATTT
ATTTATTTTTTAATTATTTTGTGCAGCGATGGGGGCGGGGGGGGGGGGGGGGGGGCGCGSGSGGGGGGGG
GGGGGGGGGGGGGGGGGGGGGGGGGGGGNN
